>Addgene plasmid #207371 | B-HeFSpCas9-A1003K | addgene full sequence | sequence record 408916 | Addgene Partial NGS Result
CTAGAGGTACCCGTTACATAACTTACGGTAAATGGCCCGCCTGGCTGACCGCCCAACGACCCCCGCCCAT
TGACGTCAATAGTAACGCCAATAGGGACTTTCCATTGACGTCAATGGGTGGAGTATTTACGGTAAACTGC
CCACTTGGCAGTACATCAAGTGTATCATATGCCAAGTACGCCCCCTATTGACGTCAATGACGGTAAATGG
CCCGCCTGGCATTGTGCCCAGTACATGACCTTATGGGACTTTCCTACTTGGCAGTACATCTACGTATTAG
TCATCGCTATTACCATGGTCGAGGTGAGCCCCACGTTCTGCTTCACTCTCCCCATCTCCCCCCCCTCCCC
ACCCCCAATTTTGTATTTATTTATTTTTTAATTATTTTGTGCAGCGATGGGGGCGGGGGGGGGGGGGGGG
CGCGCGCCGGGSGGGGSGGGGSGGGGCGGGGGGCGGGGCGGGGCGAGGCGGAGAGGTGCGGCGGCAGCCA
ATCAGAGCGGCGCGCTCCGAAAGTTTCCTTTTATGGCGAGGCGGCGGCGGCGGCGGCCCTATAAAAAGCG
AAGCGCGCGGCGGGCGGGAGTCGCTGCGCGCTGCCTTCGCCCCGTGCCCCGCTCCGCCGCCGCCTCGCGC
CGCCCGCCCCGGCTCTGACTGACCGCGTTACTCCCACAGGTGAGCGGGCGGGACGGCCCTTCTCCTCCGG
GCTGTAATTAGCTGAGCAAGAGGTAAGGGTTTAAGGGATGGTTGGTTGGTGGGGTATTAATGTTTAATTA
CCTGGAGCACCTGCCTGAAATCACTTTTTTTCAGGTTGGACCGGTGCCACCATGGACTATAAGGACCACG
ACGGAGACTACAAGGATCATGATATTGATTACAAAGACGATGACGATAAGATGGCCCCAAAGAAGAAGCG
GAAGGTCGGTATCCACGGAGTCCCAGCAGCCGACAAGAAGTACAGCATCGGCCTGGACATCGGCACCAAC
TCTGTGGGCTGGGCCGTGATCACCGACGAGTACAAGGTGCCCAGCAAGAAATTCAAGGTGCTGGGCAACA
CCGACCGGCACAGCATCAAGAAGAACCTGATCGGAGCCCTGCTGTTCGACAGCGGCGAAACAGCCGAGGC
CACCCGGCTGAAGAGAACCGCCAGAAGAAGATACACCAGACGGAAGAACCGGATCTGCTATCTGCAAGAG
ATCTTCAGCAACGAGATGGCCAAGGTGGACGACAGCTTCTTCCACAGACTGGAAGAGTCCTTCCTGGTGG
AAGAGGATAAGAAGCACGAGCGGCACCCCATCTTCGGCAACATCGTGGACGAGGTGGCCTACCACGAGAA
GTACCCCACCATCTACCACCTGAGAAAGAAACTGGTGGACAGCACCGACAAGGCCGACCTGCGGCTGATC
TATCTGGCCCTGGCCCACATGATCAAGTTCCGGGGCCACTTCCTGATCGAGGGCGACCTGAACCCCGACA
ACAGCGACGTGGACAAGCTGTTCATCCAGCTGGTGCAGACCTACAACCAGCTGTTCGAGGAAAACCCCAT
CAACGCCAGCGGCGTGGACGCCAAGGCCATCCTGTCTGCCAGACTGAGCAAGAGCAGACGGCTGGAAAAT
CTGATCGCCCAGCTGCCCGGCGAGAAGAAGAATGGCCTGTTCGGAAACCTGATTGCCCTGAGCCTGGGCC
TGACCCCCAACTTCAAGAGCAACTTCGACCTGGCCGAGGATGCCAAACTGCAGCTGAGCAAGGACACCTA
CGACGACGACCTGGACAACCTGCTGGCCCAGATCGGCGACCAGTACGCCGACCTGTTTCTGGCCGCCAAG
AACCTGTCCGACGCCATCCTGCTGAGCGACATCCTGAGAGTGAACACCGAGATCACCAAGGCCCCCCTGA
GCGCCTCTATGATCAAGAGATACGACGAGCACCACCAGGACCTGACCCTGCTGAAAGCTCTCGTGCGGCA
GCAGCTGCCTGAGAAGTACAAAGAGATTTTCTTCGACCAGAGCAAGAACGGCTACGCCGGCTACATTGAC
GGCGGAGCCAGCCAGGAAGAGTTCTACAAGTTCATCAAGCCCATCCTGGAAAAGATGGACGGCACCGAGG
AACTGCTCGTGAAGCTGAACAGAGAGGACCTGCTGCGGAAGCAGCGGACCTTCGACAACGGCAGCATCCC
CCACCAGATCCACCTGGGAGAGCTGCACGCCATTCTGCGGCGGCAGGAAGATTTTTACCCATTCCTGAAG
GACAACCGGGAAAAGATCGAGAAGATCCTGACCTTCCGCATCCCCTACTACGTGGGCCCTCTGGCCAGGG
GAAACAGCAGATTCGCCTGGATGACCAGAAAGAGCGAGGAAACCATCACCCCCTGGAACTTCGAGGAAGT
GGTGGACAAGGGCGCTTCCGCCCAGAGCTTCATCGAGCGGATGACCGCCTTCGATAAGAACCTGCCCAAC
GAGAAGGTGCTGCCCAAGCACAGCCTGCTGTACGAGTACTTCACCGTGTATAACGAGCTGACCAAAGTGA
AATACGTGACCGAGGGAATGAGAAAGCCCGCCTTCCTGAGCGGCGAGCAGAAAAAGGCCATCGTGGACCT
GCTGTTCAAGACCAACCGGAAAGTGACCGTGAAGCAGCTGAAAGAGGACTACTTCAAGAAAATCGAGTGC
TTCGACTCCGTGGAAATCTCCGGCGTGGAAGATCGGTTCAACGCCTCCCTGGGCACATACCACGATCTGC
TGAAAATTATCAAGGACAAGGACTTCCTGGACAATGAGGAAAACGAGGACATTCTGGAAGATATCGTGCT
GACCCTGACACTGTTTGAGGACAGAGAGATGATCGAGGAACGGCTGAAAACCTATGCCCACCTGTTCGAC
GACAAAGTGATGAAGCAGCTGAAGCGGCGGAGATACACCGGCTGGGGCGCGCTGAGCCGGAAGCTGATCA
ACGGCATCCGCGACAAGCAGTCCGGCAAGACAATCCTGGATTTCCTGAAGTCCGACGGCTTCGCCAACAG
AAACTTCATGGCGCTGATCCACGACGACAGCCTGACCTTTAAAGAGGACATCCAGAAAGCCCAGGTGTCC
GGCCAGGGCGATAGCCTGCACGAGCACATTGCCAATCTCGCCGGCAGCCCCGCCATTAAGAAGGGCATCC
TCCAGACAGTGAAGGTGGTGGACGAGCTGGTGAAAGTGATGGGCCGGCACAAGCCCGAGAACATCGTGAT
CGAAATGGCCAGAGAGAACCAGACCACCCAGAAGGGACAGAAGAACAGTCGCGAGAGAATGAAGCGGATC
GAAGAGGGCATCAAAGAGCTGGGCAGCCAGATCCTGAAAGAACACCCCGTGGAAAACACCCAGCTCCAGA
ACGAGAAGCTGTACCTGTACTACCTCCAGAATGGGCGGGATATGTACGTGGACCAGGAACTGGACATCAA
CCGGCTGTCCGACTACGATGTGGACCATATCGTGCCTCAGAGCTTTCTGGCGGACGACTCCATCGACAAC
AAGGTGCTGACCAGAAGCGACAAGAACCGGGGCAAGAGCGACAACGTGCCCTCCGAAGAGGTCGTGAAGA
AGATGAAGAACTACTGGCGGCAGCTGCTGAACGCCAAGCTGATTACCCAGAGAAAGTTCGACAATCTGAC
CAAGGCCGAGAGAGGCGGCCTGAGCGAACTGGATAAGGCCGGCTTCATCAAGAGACAGCTGGTGGAAACC
CGGGCGATCACAAAGCACGTGGCACAGATCCTGGACTCCCGGATGAACACTAAGTACGACGAGAATGACA
AGCTGATCCGGGAAGTGAAAGTGATCACCCTGAAGTCCAAGCTGGTGTCCGATTTCCGGAAGGATTTCCA
GTTTTACAAAGTGCGCGAGATCAACAACTACCACCACGCCCACGACGCGTACCTGAACGCCGTCGTGGGA
ACCGCCCTGATCAAAAAGTACCCTAAGCTGGGTGGCAAGGTGTACGATGTACGGAAGATGATCGCCAAGA
GCGAGCAGGAAATCGGCAAGGCTACCGCCAAGTACTTCTTCTACAGCAACATCATGAACTTTTTCAAGAC
CGAGATTACCCTGGCCAACGGCGAGATCCGGAAGGCGCCTCTGATCGAGACAAACGGCGAAACCGGGGAG
ATCGTGTGGGATAAGGGCCGGGATTTTGCCACCGTGCGGAAAGTGCTGAGCATGCCCCAAGTGAATATCG
TGAAAAAGACCGAGGTGCAGACAGGCGGCTTCAGCAAAGAGTCTATCCTGCCCAAGAGGAACAGCGATAA
GCTGATCGCCAGAAAGAAGGACTGGGACCCTAAGAAGTACGGCGGCTTCGACAGCCCCACCGTGGCCTAT
TCTGTGCTGGTGGTGGCCAAAGTGGAAAAGGGCAAGTCCAAGAAACTGAAGAGTGTGAAAGAGCTGCTGG
GGATCACCATCATGGAAAGAAGCAGCTTCGAGAAGAATCCCATCGACTTTCTGGAAGCCAAGGGCTACAA
AGAAGTGAAAAAGGACCTGATCATCAAGCTGCCTAAGTACTCCCTGTTCGAGCTGGAAAACGGCCGGAAG
AGAATGCTGGCCTCTGCCGGCGAACTGCAGAAGGGAAACGAACTGGCCCTGCCCTCCAAATATGTGAACT
TCCTGTACCTGGCCAGCCACTATGAGAAGCTGAAGGGCTCCCCCGAGGATAATGAGCAGAAACAGCTGTT
TGTGGAACAGCACAAGCACTACCTGGACGAGATCATCGAGCAGATCAGCGAGTTCTCCAAGAGAGTGATC
CTGGCCGACGCTAATCTGGACAAAGTGCTGTCCGCCTACAACAAGCACCGGGATAAGCCCATCAGAGAGC
AGGCCGAGAATATCATCCACCTGTTTACCCTGACCAATCTGGGAGCCCCTGCCGCCTTCAAGTACTTTGA
CACCACCATCGACCGGAAGAGGTACACCAGCACCAAAGAGGTGCTGGACGCCACCCTGATCCACCAGAGC
ATCACCGGCCTGTACGAGACACGGATCGACCTGTCTCAGCTGGGAGGCGACAAAAGGCCGGCGGCCACGA
AAAAGGCCGGCCAGGCAAAAAAGAAAAAGTAAGAATTCCTAGAGCTCGCTGATCAGCCTCGACTGTGCCT
TCTAGTTGCCAGCCATCTGTTGTTTGCCCCTCCCCCGTGCCTTCCTTGACCCTGGAAGGTGCCACTCCCA
CTGTCCTTTCCTAATAAAATGAGGAAATTGCATCGCATTGTCTGAGTAGGTGTCATTCTATTCTGGGGGG
TGGGGTGGGGCAGGACAGCAAGGGGGAGGATTGGGAAGAGAATAGCAGGCATGCTGGGGAGCGGCCGCAG
GAACCCCTAGTGATGGAGTTGGCCACTCCCTCTCTGCGCGCTCGCTCGCTCACTGAGGCCGGGCGACCAA
AGGTCGCCCGACGCCCGGGCTTTGCCCGGGCGGCCTCAGTGAGCGAGCGAGCGCGCAGCTGCCTGCAGGG
GCGCCTGATGCGGTATTTTCTCCTTACGCATCTGTGCGGTATTTCACACCGCATA
[95 nt withheld, positions 5516-5610]
T
[46 nt withheld, positions 5612-5657]
C
[141 nt withheld, positions 5659-5799]
CCTTTGACGTTGGAGTCCACGTTCTTT
[37 nt withheld, positions 5827-5863]
ACTCTATCTCGGGCTATTCTTTTGATTTATAAGGGATTTTGCCGATTTCGGTCTATTGGTTAAAAAATGA
GCTGATTTAACAAAAATTTAACGCGAATTTTAACAAAATATTAACGTTTACAATTTTATGGTGCACTCTC
AGTACAATCTGCTCTGATGCCGCATAGTTAAGCCAGCCCCGACACCCGCCAACACCCGCTGACGCGCCCT
GACGGGCTTGTCTGCTCCCGGCATCCGCTTACAGACAAGCTGTGACCGTCTCCGGGAGCTGCATGTGTCA
GAGGTTTTCACCGTCATCACCGAAACGCGCGAGACGAAAGGGCCTCGTGATACGCCTATTTTTATAGGTT
AATGTCATGATAATAATGGTTTCTTAGACGTCAGGTGGCACTTTTCGGGGAAATGTGCGCGGAACCCCTA
TTTGTTTATTTTTCTAAATACATTCAAATATGTATCCGCTCATGAGACAATAACCCTGATAAATGCTTCA
ATAATATTGAAAAAGGAAGAGTATGAGTATTCAACATTTCCGTGTCGCCCTTATTCCCTTTTTTGCGGCA
TTTTGCCTTCCTGTTTTTGCTCACCCAGAAACGCTGGTGAAAGTAAAAGATGCTGAAGATCAGTTGGGTG
CACGAGTGGGTTACATCGAACTGGATCTCAACAGCGGTAAGATCCTTGAGAGTTTTCGCCCCGAAGAACG
TTTTCCAATGATGAGCACTTTTAAAGTTCTGCTATGTGGCGCGGTATTATCCCGTATTGACGCCGGGCAA
GAGCAACTCGGTCGCCGCATACACTATTCTCAGAATGACTTGGTTGAGTACTCACCAGTCACAGAAAAGC
ATCTTACGGATGGCATGACAGTAAGAGAATTATGCAGTGCTGCCATAACCATGAGTGATAACACTGCGGC
CAACTTACTTCTGACAACGATCGGAGGACCGAAGGAGCTAACCGCTTTTTTGCACAACATGGGGGATCAT
GTAACTCGCCTTGATCGTTGGGAACCGGAGCTGAATGAAGCCATACCAAACGACGAGCGTGACACCACGA
TGCCTGTAGCAATGGCAACAACGTTGCGCAAACTATTAACTGGCGAACTACTTACTCTAGCTTCCCGGCA
ACAATTAATAGACTGGATGGAGGCGGATAAAGTTGCAGGACCACTTCTGCGCTCGGCCCTTCCGGCTGGC
TGGTTTATTGCTGATAAATCTGGAGCCGGTGAGCGTGGAAGCCGCGGTATCATTGCAGCACTGGGGCCAG
ATGGTAAGCCCTCCCGTATCGTAGTTATCTACACGACGGGGAGTCAGGCAACTATGGATGAACGAAATAG
ACAGATCGCTGAGATAGGTGCCTCACTGATTAAGCATTGGTAACTGTCAGACCAAGTTTACTCATATATA
CTTTAGATTGATTTAAAACTTCATTTTTAATTTAAAAGGATCTAGGTGAAGATCCTTTTTGATAATCTCA
TGACCAAAATCCCTTAACGTGAGTTTTCGTTCCACTGAGCGTCAGACCCCGTAGAAAAGATCAAAGGATC
TTCTTGAGATCCTTTTTTTCTGCGCGTAATCTGCTGCTTGCAAACAAAAAAACCACCGCTACCAGCGGTG
GTTTGTTTGCCGGATCAAGAGCTACCAACTCTTTTTCCGAAGGTAACTGGCTTCAGCAGAGCGCAGATAC
CAAATACTGTTCTTCTAGTGTAGCCGTAGTTAGGCCACCACTTCAAGAACTCTGTAGCACCGCCTACATA
CCTCGCTCTGCTAATCCTGTTACCAGTGGCTGCTGCCAGTGGCGATAAGTCGTGTCTTACCGGGTTGGAC
TCAAGACGATAGTTACCGGATAAGGCGCAGCGGTCGGGCTGAACGGGGGGTTCGTGCACACAGCCCAGCT
TGGAGCGAACGACCTACACCGAACTGAGATACCTACAGCGTGAGCTATGAGAAAGCGCCACGCTTCCCGA
AGGGAGAAAGGCGGACAGGTATCCGGTAAGCGGCAGGGTCGGAACAGGAGAGCGCACGAGGGAGCTTCCA
GGGGGAAACGCCTGGTATCTTTATAGTCCTGTCGGGTTTCGCCACCTCTGACTTGAGCGTCGATTTTTGT
GATGCTCGTCAGGGGGGCGGAGCCTATGGAAAAACGCCAGCAACGCGGCCTTTTTACGGTTCCTGGCCTT
TTGCTGGCCTTTTGCTCACATG
Features (pLannotate 1.2.2; 15 found; start..end, strand, type, name):
     12..297     +  enhancer       CMV enhancer: human cytomegalovirus immediate early enhancer; contains an 18-bp deletion relative to the standard CMV enhancer
    299..576     +  promoter       chicken β-actin promoter: No description available
    577..804     +  intron         hybrid intron: hybrid between chicken β-actin (CBA) and minute virus of mice (MMV) introns (Gray et al., 2011)
    942..3951    +  CDS            Cas9 (fragment): Cas9 (Csn1) endonuclease from the Streptococcus pyogenes Type II CRISPR/Cas system generates RNA-guided double strand breaks in DNA
   3956..5021    +  CDS            Cas9(C) (fragment): C-terminal portion of Streptococcus pyogenes Cas9 (Zetsche et al., 2015)
   5022..5069    +  CDS            nucleoplasmin NLS: bipartite nuclear localization signal from nucleoplasmin
   5103..5214    +  polyA_signal   bGH poly(A) signal: bovine growth hormone polyadenylation signal
   5319..5459    +  repeat_region  AAV2 ITR: inverted terminal repeat of adeno-associated virus serotype 2 inverted
   5464..5515    -  misc_feature   bom (fragment): basis of mobility region from pBR322
   5534..5989    +  rep_origin     f1 ori (sequence partly withheld): f1 bacteriophage origin of replication; arrow indicates direction of (+) strand synthesis
   5990..6039    -  misc_feature   bom (fragment): basis of mobility region from pBR322
   6141..6176    -  CDS            rop (fragment): Rop protein, which maintains plasmids at low copy number; rop
   6271..6375    +  promoter       AmpR promoter: bla
   6376..7236    +  CDS            AmpR: β-lactamase; bla; confers resistance to ampicillin, carbenicillin, and related antibiotics
   7407..7995    +  rep_origin     ori: high-copy-number ColE1/pMB1/pBR322/pUC origin of replication
