[The description below was written by a language model from this plasmid's Addgene catalogue record and pLannotate feature annotations shown in this document.]
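Description:
B-HeFSpCas9-A1003K is a mammalian expression plasmid for a human codon-optimized, increased-fidelity variant of Streptococcus pyogenes Cas9. It is built on a pX330-like backbone from which the U6-sgRNA cassette has been removed, so it supplies only the nuclease and a guide RNA must be provided from a separate construct. In bacteria it is maintained as a high-copy plasmid through a ColE1/pUC-type origin and selected with ampicillin via the β-lactamase gene. The backbone also carries an f1 phage origin and a single annotated AAV2 inverted terminal repeat, a leftover of the parental vector rather than a functional packaging arrangement.

The nuclease is driven by the CBh promoter, seen in the feature table as a CMV enhancer, chicken β-actin promoter and hybrid CBA/MVM intron, and the transcript ends at a bovine growth hormone polyadenylation signal. The record lists an N-terminal 3xFLAG tag for detection, which the automated annotation did not call, and a nucleoplasmin bipartite nuclear localization signal follows the Cas9 coding sequence. The listed mutations are N497A, R661A, Q695A, K848A, Q926A and R1060A, together with replacement of residues 1005-1013 by two glycines. The name additionally implies an A1003K substitution, although this is not included in the mutation field. The split of the Cas9 annotation into two fragments probably reflects this altered region. These changes combine substitutions intended to reduce off-target cleavage.

The plasmid is intended for genome editing in mammalian cells where high specificity is needed, and comes from a study on matching increased-fidelity SpCas9 variants to targets for efficient editing without detectable off-targets. The sequence record is labelled a partial NGS result.
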