Addgene plasmid #207371: B-HeFSpCas9-A1003K
Purpose: Expression plasmid for human codon-optimized increased-fidelity (i.e. high-fidelity) SpCas9 variant
Depositing lab: Ervin Welker. Depositing organization: HUN-REN Research Centre for Natural Sciences. Publication: A cleavage rule for selection of increased-fidelity SpCas9 variants with high efficiency and no detectable off-targets. Kulcsar PI, Talas A, Ligeti Z, Toth E, Rakvacs Z, Bartos Z, Krausz SL, Welker A, Vegi VL, Huszar K, Welker E. Nat Commun. 2023 Sep 16;14(1):5746. doi: 10.1038/s41467-023-41393-5. PubMed 37717069.
Backbone
  Vector backbone: pX330-like (without U6-sgRNA coding sequence)
  Vector type: Mammalian Expression, CRISPR
Growth in bacteria
  Bacterial resistance: Ampicillin, 100 μg/mL
  Growth temperature: 37°C
  Growth strain: DH5alpha
  Copy number: High Copy
Gene/Insert
  Gene/Insert name: B-HeFSpCas9-A1003K
  Species: S. pyogenes
  Insert size (bp): 4251
  Mutation: N497A, R661A, Q695A, K848A, Q926A, R1060A, amino acids 1005-1013 replaced with two glycine
  Promoter: CBh
  Tag / fusion protein: 3xFLAG (N terminal on insert)
  Cloning method: Gibson Cloning
Terms and licenses: Academic/Nonprofit Terms; Industry Terms: Not Available to Industry
Depositor comments: Please visit https://doi.org/10.1101/2022.08.16.504097 for bioRxiv preprint
How to cite: B-HeFSpCas9-A1003K was a gift from Ervin Welker (Addgene plasmid # 207371 ; http://n2t.net/addgene:207371 ; RRID:Addgene_207371)
